Addgene plasmid #47123: TAL3404
Depositing lab: Keith Joung. Depositing organization: Massachusetts General Hospital. Publication: Targeted gene disruption in somatic zebrafish cells using engineered TALENs. Sander JD, Cade L, Khayter C, Reyon D, Peterson RT, Joung JK, Yeh JR. Nat Biotechnol. 2011 Aug 5;29(8):697-8. doi: 10.1038/nbt.1934. PubMed 21822241.
Backbone
  Vector backbone: JDS70
  Backbone manufacturer: Addgene plasmid #32285
  Backbone size w/o insert (bp): 6447
  Vector type: Mammalian Expression ; T7
Growth in bacteria
  Bacterial resistance: Ampicillin, 100 μg/mL
  Growth temperature: 37°C
  Growth strain: XL1 Blue
  Copy number: High Copy
Gene/Insert
  Gene/Insert name: ZebrafishCommunity-asun-left (alt name: asun)
  Species: D. rerio (zebrafish)
  Insert size (bp): 1430
  Promoter: CMV
  Tag / fusion protein: 3X Flag (N terminal on backbone); WT FOKI (C terminal on backbone)
  Cloning method: Restriction Enzyme; 5′ cloning site BsmBI (destroyed during cloning); 3′ cloning site BsmBI (destroyed during cloning)
  Sequencing primers: 5′ CMV-F; 3′ BGH-rev
Terms and licenses: Academic/Nonprofit Terms; Industry Terms: Not Available to Industry
Depositor comments: Target binding site: TAACTCAAGCCAACTCCA It is strongly recommended that users perform a diagnostic digest to verify this plasmid prior to use. For example, a double digest of the plasmid with BamHI and KpnI should result in two bands at 2.3kb and 5.8kb.
How to cite: TAL3404 was a gift from Keith Joung (Addgene plasmid # 47123 ; http://n2t.net/addgene:47123 ; RRID:Addgene_47123)
