[The description below was written by a language model from this plasmid's Addgene catalogue record.]
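Description:
TAL3404 is a TALEN expression plasmid built on the JDS70 backbone (about 6.4 kb without insert), a vector classed as mammalian expression with an additional T7 promoter. It is a high-copy plasmid selected in bacteria with ampicillin. The record does not list the origin of replication or any eukaryotic selection marker, and no feature table is available to confirm the detailed layout.

The insert, roughly 1.4 kb, is an engineered TAL effector repeat array designated ZebrafishCommunity-asun-left. It forms the left half-site monomer of a nuclease pair directed against the zebrafish (D. rerio) asun gene. The array was cloned into BsmBI sites that were destroyed in the process, consistent with a seamless type IIS assembly that places the repeats in frame with the flanking backbone-encoded sequences. The backbone supplies an N-terminal 3X FLAG tag, which can be used for detection, and a C-terminal wild-type FokI cleavage domain. Because FokI must dimerise to cut DNA, this construct is meant to be used with a matching right-half TALEN that binds the opposite strand across a spacer. The two monomers then generate a double-strand break whose error-prone repair can disrupt the gene.

Expression is driven by the CMV promoter, and the use of a BGH reverse sequencing primer suggests a BGH polyadenylation region downstream. The T7 designation implies that mRNA can be transcribed in vitro, which fits the associated work on targeted gene disruption in somatic zebrafish cells. The depositor advises verifying the plasmid by diagnostic digest before use, a sensible precaution for repeat-rich arrays.
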