>Addgene plasmid #47123 | TAL3404 | depositor partial sequence | sequence record 67210 | Insert sequence
ATGGACTACAAAGACCATGACGGTGATTATAAAGATCATGACATCGATTACAAGGATGACGATGACAAGA
TGGCCCCCAAGAAGAAGAGGAAGGTGGGCATTCACCGCGGGGTACCTATGGTGGACTTGAGGACACTCGG
TTATTCGCAACAGCAACAGGAGAAAATCAAGCCTAAGGTCAGGAGCACCGTCGCGCAACACCACGAGGCG
CTTGTGGGGCATGGCTTCACTCATGCGCATATTGTCGCGCTTTCACAGCACCCTGCGGCGCTTGGGACGG
TGGCTGTCAAATACCAAGATATGATTGCGGCCCTGCCCGAAGCCACGCACGAGGCAATTGTAGGGGTCGG
TAAACAGTGGTCGGGAGCGCGAGCACTTGAGGCGCTGCTGACTGTGGCGGGTGAGCTTAGGGGGCCTCCG
CTCCAGCTCGACACCGGGCAGCTGCTGAAGATCGCGAAGAGAGGGGGAGTAACAGCGGTAGAGGCAGTGC
ACGCCTGGCGCAATGCGCTCACCGGGGCCCCCTTGAACCTGACCCCAGACCAGGTAGTCGCAATCGCGTC
GAACATTGGGGGAAAGCAAGCCCTGGAAACCGTGCAAAGGTTGTTGCCGGTCCTTTGTCAAGACCACGGC
CTTACACCGGAGCAAGTCGTGGCCATTGCAAGCAACATCGGTGGCAAACAGGCTCTTGAGACGGTTCAGA
GACTTCTCCCAGTTCTCTGTCAAGCCCACGGGCTGACTCCCGATCAAGTTGTAGCGATTGCGTCGCATGA
CGGAGGGAAACAAGCATTGGAGACTGTCCAACGGCTCCTTCCCGTGTTGTGTCAAGCCCACGGTTTGACG
CCTGCACAAGTGGTCGCCATCGCCTCGAATGGCGGCGGTAAGCAGGCGCTGGAAACAGTACAGCGCCTGC
TGCCTGTACTGTGCCAGGATCATGGACTGACCCCAGACCAGGTAGTCGCAATCGCGTCACATGACGGGGG
AAAGCAAGCCCTGGAAACCGTGCAAAGGTTGTTGCCGGTCCTTTGTCAAGACCACGGCCTTACACCGGAG
CAAGTCGTGGCCATTGCAAGCAACATCGGTGGCAAACAGGCTCTTGAGACGGTTCAGAGACTTCTCCCAG
TTCTCTGTCAAGCCCACGGGCTGACTCCCGATCAAGTTGTAGCGATTGCGTCGAACATTGGAGGGAAACA
AGCATTGGAGACTGTCCAACGGCTCCTTCCCGTGTTGTGTCAAGCCCACGGTTTGACGCCTGCACAAGTG
GTCGCCATCGCCAACAACAACGGCGGTAAGCAGGCGCTGGAAACAGTACAGCGCCTGCTGCCTGTACTGT
GCCAGGATCATGGACTGACCCCAGACCAGGTAGTCGCAATCGCGTCACATGACGGGGGAAAGCAAGCCCT
GGAAACCGTGCAAAGGTTGTTGCCGGTCCTTTGTCAAGACCACGGCCTTACACCGGAGCAAGTCGTGGCC
ATTGCATCCCACGACGGTGGCAAACAGGCTCTTGAGACGGTTCAGAGACTTCTCCCAGTTCTCTGTCAAG
CCCACGGGCTGACTCCCGATCAAGTTGTAGCGATTGCGTCGAACATTGGAGGGAAACAAGCATTGGAGAC
TGTCCAACGGCTCCTTCCCGTGTTGTGTCAAGCCCACGGTTTGACGCCTGCACAAGTGGTCGCCATCGCC
TCCAATATTGGCGGTAAGCAGGCGCTGGAAACAGTACAGCGCCTGCTGCCTGTACTGTGCCAGGATCATG
GACTGACCCCAGACCAGGTAGTCGCAATCGCGTCACATGACGGGGGAAAGCAAGCCCTGGAAACCGTGCA
AAGGTTGTTGCCGGTCCTTTGTCAAGACCACGGCCTTACACCGGAGCAAGTCGTGGCCATTGCAAGCAAT
GGGGGTGGCAAACAGGCTCTTGAGACGGTTCAGAGACTTCTCCCAGTTCTCTGTCAAGCCCACGGGCTGA
CTCCCGATCAAGTTGTAGCGATTGCGTCGCATGACGGAGGGAAACAAGCATTGGAGACTGTCCAACGGCT
CCTTCCCGTGTTGTGTCAAGCCCACGGTTTGACGCCTGCACAAGTGGTCGCCATCGCCAGCCATGATGGC
GGTAAGCAGGCGCTGGAAACAGTACAGCGCCTGCTGCCTGTACTGTGCCAGGATCATGGACTGACACCCG
AACAGGTGGTCGCCATTGCTTCTAACATCGGAGGACGGCCAGCCTTGGAG
