>Addgene plasmid #47123 | TAL3404 | addgene partial sequence | sequence record 68630 | JDS-TALEN-F 5'-TAGGGGTCGGTAAACAGTGG-3'
TGTGGCGGGTGAGCTTAGGGGGCCTCCGCTCCAGCTCGACACCGGGCAGCTGCTGAAGATCGCGAAGAGA
GGGGGAGTAACAGCGGTAGAGGCAGTGCACGCCTGGCGCAATGCGCTCACCGGGGCCCCCTTGAACCTGA
CCCCAGACCAGGTAGTCGCAATCGCGTCGAACATTGGGGGAAAGCAAGCCCTGGAAACCGTGCAAAGGTT
GTTGCCGGTCCTTTGTCAAGACCACGGCCTTACACCGGAGCAAGTCGTGGCCATTGCAAGCAACATCGGT
GGCAAACAGGCTCTTGAGACGGTTCAGAGACTTCTCCCAGTTCTCTGTCAAGCCCACGGGCTGACTCCCG
ATCAAGTTGTAGCGATTGCGTCGCATGACGGAGGGAAACAAGCATTGGAGACTGTCCAACGGCTCCTTCC
CGTGTTGTGTCAAGCCCACGGTTTGACGCCTGCACAAGTGGTCGCCATCGCCTCGAATGGCGGCGGTAAG
CAGGCGCTGGAAACAGTACAGCGCCTGCTGCCTGTACTGTGCCAGGATCATGGACTGACCCCAGACCAGG
TAGTCGCAATCGCGTCACATGACGGGGGAAAGCAAGCCCTGGAAACCGTGCAAAGGTTGTTGCCGGTCCT
TTGTCAAGACCACGGCCTTACACCGGAGCAAGTCGTGGCCATTGCAAGCAACATCGGTGGCAAACAGGCT
CTTGAGACGGTTCAGAGACTTCTCCCAGTTCTCTGTCAAGCCCACGGGCTGACTCCCGATCAAGTTGTAG
CGATTGCGTCGAACATTGGAGGGAAACAAGCATTGGAGACTGTCCAACGGCTCCTTCCCGTGTTGTGTCA
AGCCCACGGTTTGACGCCTGCACAAGTGGTCGCCATCGCCAACAA
